>Addgene plasmid #143632 | TFORF2827 | addgene full sequence | sequence record 353686 | Addgene NGS Result
GGCTCCGGTGCCCGTCAGTGGGCAGAGCGCACATCGCCCACAGTCCCCGAGAAGTTGGGGGGAGGGGTCG
GCAATTGAACCGGTGCCTAGAGAAGGTGGCGCGGGGTAAACTGGGAAAGTGATGTCGTGTACTGGCTCCG
CCTTTTTCCCGAGGGTGGGGGAGAACCGTATATAAGTGCAGTAGTCGCCGTGAACGTTCTTTTTCGCAAC
GGGTTTGCCGCCAGAACACAGGTAAGTGCCGTGTGTGGTTCCCGCGGGCCTGGCCTCTTTACGGGTTATG
GCCCTTGCGTGCCTTGAATTACTTCCACCTGGCTGCAGTACGTGATTCTTGATCCCGAGCTTCGGGTTGG
AAGTGGGTGGGAGAGTTCGAGGCCTTGCGCTTAAGGAGCCCCTTCGCCTCGTGCTTGAGTTGAGGCCTGG
CCTGGGCGCTGGGGCCGCCGCGTGCGAATCTGGTGGCACCTTCGCGCCTGTCTCGCTGCTTTCGATAAGT
CTCTAGCCATTTAAAATTTTTGATGACCTGCTGCGACGCTTTTTTTCTGGCAAGATAGTCTTGTAAATGC
GGGCCAAGATCTGCACACTGGTATTTCGGTTTTTGGGGCCGCGGGCGGCGACGGGGCCCGTGCGTCCCAG
CGCACATGTTCGGCGAGGCGGGGCCTGCGAGCGCGGCCACCGAGAATCGGACGGGGGTAGTCTCAAGCTG
GCCGGCCTGCTCTGGTGCCTGGCCTCGCGCCGCCGTGTATCGCCCCGCCCTGGGCGGCAAGGCTGGCCCG
GTCGGCACCAGTTGCGTGAGCGGAAAGATGGCCGCTTCCCGGCCCTGCTGCAGGGAGCTCAAAATGGAGG
ACGCGGCGCTCGGGAGAGCGGGCGGGTGAGTCACCCACACAAAGGAAAAGGGCCTTTCCGTCCTCAGCCG
TCGCTTCATGTGACTCCACGGAGTACCGGGCGCCGTCCAGGCACCTCGATTAGTTCTCGAGCTTTTGGAG
TACGTCGTCTTTAGGTTGGGGGGAGGGGTTTTATGCGATGGAGTTTCCCCACACTGAGTGGGTGGAGACT
GAAGTTAGGCCAGCTTGGCACTTGATGTAATTCTCCTTGGAATTTGCCCTTTTTGAGTTTGGATCTTGGT
TCATTCTCAAGCCTCAGACAGTGGTTCAAAGTTTTTTTCTTCCATTTCAGGTGTCGTGAGGCTAGCACCG
CCACCATGGATGCTGATGAGGGTCAAGACATGTCCCAAGTTTCAGGGAAGGAAAGCCCCCCTGTAAGCGA
TACTCCAGATGAGGGCGATGAGCCCATGCCGATCCCCGAGGACCTCTCCACCACCTCGGGAGGACAGCAA
AGCTCCAAGAGTGACAGAGTCGTGGCCAGTAATGTTAAAGTAGAGACTCAGAGTGATGAAGAGAATGGGC
GTGCCTGTGAAATGAATGGGGAAGAATGTGCGGAGGATTTACGAATGCTTGATGCCTCGGGAGAGAAAAT
GAATGGCTCCCACAGGGACCAAGGCAGCTCGGCTTTGTCGGGAGTTGGAGGCATTCGACTTCCTAACGGA
AAACTAAAGTGTGATATCTGTGGGATCATTTGCATCGGGCCCAATGTGCTCATGGTTCACAAAAGAAGCC
ACACTGGAGAACGGCCCTTCCAGTGCAATCAGTGCGGGGCCTCATTCACCCAGAAGGGCAACCTGCTCCG
GCACATCAAGCTGCATTCCGGGGAGAAGCCCTTCAAATGCCACCTCTGCAACTACGCCTGCCGCCGGAGG
GACGCCCTCACTGGCCACCTGAGGACGCACTCCGGGGACAAGGGCCTGTCCGACACGCCCTACGACAGCA
GCGCCAGCTACGAGAAGGAGAACGAAATGATGAAGTCCCACGTGATGGACCAAGCCATCAACAACGCCAT
CAACTACCTGGGGGCCGAGTCCCTGCGCCCGCTGGTGCAGACGCCCCCGGGCGGTTCCGAGGTGGTCCCG
GTCATCAGCCCGATGTACCAGCTGCACAAGCCGCTCGCGGAGGGCACCCCGCGCTCCAACCACTCGGCCC
AGGACAGCGCCGTGGAGAACCTGCTGCTGCTCTCCAAGGCCAAGTTGGTGCCCTCGGAGCGCGAGGCGTC
CCCGAGCAACAGCTGCCAAGACTCCACGGACACCGAGAGCAACAACGAGGAGCAGCGCAGCGGTCTCATC
TACCTGACCAACCACATCGCCCCGCACGCGCGCAACGGGCTGTCGCTCAAGGAGGAGCACCGCGCCTACG
ACCTGCTGCGCGCCGCCTCCGAGAACTCGCAGGACGCGCTCCGCGTGGTCAGCACCAGCGGGGAGCAGAT
GAAGGTGTACAAGTGCGAACACTGCCGGGTGCTCTTCCTGGATCACGTCATGTACACCATCCACATGGGC
TGCCACGGCTTCCGTGATCCTTTTGAGTGCAACATGTGCGGCTACCACAGCCAGGACCGGTACGAGTTCT
CGTCGCACATAACGCGAGGGGAGCACCGCTTCCACATGAGCTAGTAATGAACTAGTCCGTAACTTGAAAG
TATTTCGATTTCTTGGCTTTATATATCTTGTGGAAAGGACGATAAAGAACTGTTAAGCCTCGCGACACGC
GTTAAGTCGACAATCAACCTCTGGATTACAAAATTTGTGAAAGATTGACTGGTATTCTTAACTATGTTGC
TCCTTTTACGCTATGTGGATACGCTGCTTTAATGCCTTTGTATCATGCTATTGCTTCCCGTATGGCTTTC
ATTTTCTCCTCCTTGTATAAATCCTGGTTGCTGTCTCTTTATGAGGAGTTGTGGCCCGTTGTCAGGCAAC
GTGGCGTGGTGTGCACTGTGTTTGCTGACGCAACCCCCACTGGTTGGGGCATTGCCACCACCTGTCAGCT
CCTTTCCGGGACTTTCGCTTTCCCCCTCCCTATTGCCACGGCGGAACTCATCGCCGCCTGCCTTGCCCGC
TGCTGGACAGGGGCTCGGCTGTTGGGCACTGACAATTCCGTGGTGTTGTCGGGGAAATCATCGTCCTTTC
CTTGGCTGCTCGCCTGTGTTGCCACCTGGATTCTGCGCGGGACGTCCTTCTGCTACGTCCCTTCGGCCCT
CAATCCAGCGGACCTTCCTTCCCGCGGCCTGCTGCCGGCTCTGCGGCCTCTTCCGCGTCTTCGCCTTCGC
CCTCAGACGAGTCGGATCTCCCTTTGGGCCGCCTCCCCGCGTCGACTTTAAGACCAATGACTTACAAGGC
AGCTGTAGATCTTAGCCACTTTTTAAAAGAAAAGGGGGGACTGGAAGGGCTAATTCACTCCCAACGAAGA
CAAGATCTGCTTTTTGCTTGTACTGGGTCTCTCTGGTTAGACCAGATCTGAGCCTGGGAGCTCTCTGGCT
AACTAGGGAACCCACTGCTTAAGCCTCAATAAAGCTTGCCTTGAGTGCTTCAAGTAGTGTGTGCCCGTCT
GTTGTGTGACTCTGGTAACTAGAGATCCCTCAGACCCTTTTAGTCAGTGTGGAAAATCTCTAGCAGTACG
TATAGTAGTTCATGTCATCTTATTATTCAGTATTTATAACTTGCAAAGAAATGAATATCAGAGAGTGAGA
GGAACTTGTTTATTGCAGCTTATAATGGTTACAAATAAAGCAATAGCATCACAAATTTCACAAATAAAGC
ATTTTTTTCACTGCATTCTAGTTGTGGTTTGTCCAAACTCATCAATGTATCTTATCATGTCTGGCTCTAG
CTATCCCGCCCCTAACTCCGCCCATCCCGCCCCTAACTCCGCCCAGTTCCGCCCATTCTCCGCCCCATGG
CTGACTAATTTTTTTTATTTATGCAGAGGCCGAGGCCGCCTCGGCCTCTGAGCTATTCCAGAAGTAGTGA
GGAGGCTTTTTTGGAGGCCTAGGGACGTACCCAATTCGCCCTATAGTGAGTCGTATTACGCGCGCTCACT
GGCCGTCGTTTTACAACGTCGTGACTGGGAAAACCCTGGCGTTACCCAACTTAATCGCCTTGCAGCACAT
CCCCCTTTCGCCAGCTGGCGTAATAGCGAAGAGGCCCGCACCGATCGCCCTTCCCAACAGTTGCGCAGCC
TGAATGGCGAATGGG
[124 nt withheld, positions 4076-4199]
C
[91 nt withheld, positions 4201-4291]
A
[49 nt withheld, positions 4293-4341]
CCTTTGACGTTGGAGTCCACGTTCTTT
[37 nt withheld, positions 4369-4405]
ACCCTATCTCGGTCTATTCTTTTGATTTATAAGGGATTTTGCCGATTTCGGCCTATTGGTTAAAAAATGA
GCTGATTTAACAAAAATTTAACGCGAATTTTAACAAAATATTAACGCTTACAATTTAGGTGGCACTTTTC
GGGGAAATGTGCGCGGAACCCCTATTTGTTTATTTTTCTAAATACATTCAAATATGTATCCGCTCATGAG
ACAATAACCCTGATAAATGCTTCAATAATATTGAAAAAGGAAGAGTATGAGTATTCAACATTTCCGTGTC
GCCCTTATTCCCTTTTTTGCGGCATTTTGCCTTCCTGTTTTTGCTCACCCAGAAACGCTGGTGAAAGTAA
AAGATGCTGAAGATCAGTTGGGTGCACGAGTGGGTTACATCGAACTGGATCTCAACAGCGGTAAGATCCT
TGAGAGTTTTCGCCCCGAAGAACGTTTTCCAATGATGAGCACTTTTAAAGTTCTGCTATGTGGCGCGGTA
TTATCCCGTATTGACGCCGGGCAAGAGCAACTCGGTCGCCGCATACACTATTCTCAGAATGACTTGGTTG
AGTACTCACCAGTCACAGAAAAGCATCTTACGGATGGCATGACAGTAAGAGAATTATGCAGTGCTGCCAT
AACCATGAGTGATAACACTGCGGCCAACTTACTTCTGACAACGATCGGAGGACCGAAGGAGCTAACCGCT
TTTTTGCACAACATGGGGGATCATGTAACTCGCCTTGATCGTTGGGAACCGGAGCTGAATGAAGCCATAC
CAAACGACGAGCGTGACACCACGATGCCTGTAGCAATGGCAACAACGTTGCGCAAACTATTAACTGGCGA
ACTACTTACTCTAGCTTCCCGGCAACAATTAATAGACTGGATGGAGGCGGATAAAGTTGCAGGACCACTT
CTGCGCTCGGCCCTTCCGGCTGGCTGGTTTATTGCTGATAAATCTGGAGCCGGTGAGCGTGGGTCTCGCG
GTATCATTGCAGCACTGGGGCCAGATGGTAAGCCCTCCCGTATCGTAGTTATCTACACGACGGGGAGTCA
GGCAACTATGGATGAACGAAATAGACAGATCGCTGAGATAGGTGCCTCACTGATTAAGCATTGGTAACTG
TCAGACCAAGTTTACTCATATATACTTTAGATTGATTTAAAACTTCATTTTTAATTTAAAAGGATCTAGG
TGAAGATCCTTTTTGATAATCTCATGACCAAAATCCCTTAACGTGAGTTTTCGTTCCACTGAGCGTCAGA
CCCCGTAGAAAAGATCAAAGGATCTTCTTGAGATCCTTTTTTTCTGCGCGTAATCTGCTGCTTGCAAACA
AAAAAACCACCGCTACCAGCGGTGGTTTGTTTGCCGGATCAAGAGCTACCAACTCTTTTTCCGAAGGTAA
CTGGCTTCAGCAGAGCGCAGATACCAAATACTGTTCTTCTAGTGTAGCCGTAGTTAGGCCACCACTTCAA
GAACTCTGTAGCACCGCCTACATACCTCGCTCTGCTAATCCTGTTACCAGTGGCTGCTGCCAGTGGCGAT
AAGTCGTGTCTTACCGGGTTGGACTCAAGACGATAGTTACCGGATAAGGCGCAGCGGTCGGGCTGAACGG
GGGGTTCGTGCACACAGCCCAGCTTGGAGCGAACGACCTACACCGAACTGAGATACCTACAGCGTGAGCT
ATGAGAAAGCGCCACGCTTCCCGAAGGGAGAAAGGCGGACAGGTATCCGGTAAGCGGCAGGGTCGGAACA
GGAGAGCGCACGAGGGAGCTTCCAGGGGGAAACGCCTGGTATCTTTATAGTCCTGTCGGGTTTCGCCACC
TCTGACTTGAGCGTCGATTTTTGTGATGCTCGTCAGGGGGGCGGAGCCTATGGAAAAACGCCAGCAACGC
GGCCTTTTTACGGTTCCTGGCCTTTTGCTGGCCTTTTGCTCACATGTTCTTTCCTGCGTTATCCCCTGAT
TCTGTGGATAACCGTATTACCGCCTTTGAGTGAGCTGATACCGCTCGCCGCAGCCGAACGACCGAGCGCA
GCGAGTCAGTGAGCGAGGAAGCGGAAGAGCGCCCAATACGCAAACCGCCTCTCCCCGCGCGTTGGCCGAT
TCATTAATGCAGCTGGCACGACAGGTTTCCCGACTGGAAAGCGGGCAGTGAGCGCAACGCAATTAATGTG
AGTTAGCTCACTCATTAGGCACCCCAGGCTTTACACTTTATGCTTCCGGCTCGTATGTTGTGTGGAATTG
TGAGCGGATAACAATTTCACACAGGAAACAGCTATGACCATGATTACGCCAAGCGCGCAATTAACCCTCA
CTAAAGGGAACAAAAGCTGGAGCTGCAAGCTTAATGTAGTCTTATGCAATACTCTTGTAGTCTTGCAACA
TGGTAACGATGAGTTAGCAACATGCCTTACAAGGAGAGAAAAAGCACCGTGCATGCCGATTGGTGGAAGT
AAGGTGGTACGATCGTGCCTTATTAGGAAGGCAACAGACGGGTCTGACATGGATTGGACGAACCACTGAA
TTGCCGCATTGCAGAGATATTGTATTTAAGTGCCTAGCTCGATACATAAACGGGTCTCTCTGGTTAGACC
AGATCTGAGCCTGGGAGCTCTCTGGCTAACTAGGGAACCCACTGCTTAAGCCTCAATAAAGCTTGCCTTG
AGTGCTTCAAGTAGTGTGTGCCCGTCTGTTGTGTGACTCTGGTAACTAGAGATCCCTCAGACCCTTTTAG
TCAGTGTGGAAAATCTCTAGCAGTGGCGCCCGAACAGGGACTTGAAAGCGAAAGGGAAACCAGAGGAGCT
CTCTCGACGCAGGACTCGGCTTGCTGAAGCGCGCACGGCAAGAGGCGAGGGGCGGCGACTGGTGAGTACG
CCAAAAATTTTGACTAGCGGAGGCTAGAAGGAGAGAGATGGGTGCGAGAGCGTCAGTATTAAGCGGGGGA
GAATTAGATCGCGATGGGAAAAAATTCGGTTAAGGCCAGGGGGAAAGAAAAAATATAAATTAAAACATAT
AGTATGGGCAAGCAGGGAGCTAGAACGATTCGCAGTTAATCCTGGCCTGTTAGAAACATCAGAAGGCTGT
AGACAAATACTGGGACAGCTACAACCATCCCTTCAGACAGGATCAGAAGAACTTAGATCATTATATAATA
CAGTAGCAACCCTCTATTGTGTGCATCAAAGGATAGAGATAAAAGACACCAAGGAAGCTTTAGACAAGAT
AGAGGAAGAGCAAAACAAAAGTAAGACCACCGCACAGCAAGCGGCCGCTGATCTTCAGACCTGGAGGAGG
AGATATGAGGGACAATTGGAGAAGTGAATTATATAAATATAAAGTAGTAAAAATTGAACCATTAGGAGTA
GCACCCACCAAGGCAAAGAGAAGAGTGGTGCAGAGAGAAAAAAGAGCAGTGGGAATAGGAGCTTTGTTCC
TTGGGTTCTTGGGAGCAGCAGGAAGCACTATGGGCGCAGCGTCAATGACGCTGACGGTACAGGCCAGACA
ATTATTGTCTGGTATAGTGCAGCAGCAGAACAATTTGCTGAGGGCTATTGAGGCGCAACAGCATCTGTTG
CAACTCACAGTCTGGGGCATCAAGCAGCTCCAGGCAAGAATCCTGGCTGTGGAAAGATACCTAAAGGATC
AACAGCTCCTGGGGATTTGGGGTTGCTCTGGAAAACTCATTTGCACCACTGCTGTGCCTTGGAATGCTAG
TTGGAGTAATAAATCTCTGGAACAGATTTGGAATCACACGACCTGGATGGAGTGGGACAGAGAAATTAAC
AATTACACAAGCTTAATACACTCCTTAATTGAAGAATCGCAAAACCAGCAAGAAAAGAATGAACAAGAAT
TATTGGAATTAGATAAATGGGCAAGTTTGTGGAATTGGTTTAACATAACAAATTGGCTGTGGTATATAAA
ATTATTCATAATGATAGTAGGAGGCTTGGTAGGTTTAAGAATAGTTTTTGCTGTACTTTCTATAGTGAAT
AGAGTTAGGCAGGGATATTCACCATTATCGTTTCAGACCCACCTCCCAACCCCGAGGGGACCCATGCATT
GCATCTCAATTAGTCAGCAACCAGGTGTGGAAAGTCCCCAGGCTCCCCAGCAGGCAGAAGTATGCAAAGC
ATGCGTCTCAATTAGTCAGCAACCATAGTCCCGCCCCTAACTCCGCCCATCCCGCCCCTAACTCCGCCCA
GTTCCGCCCATTCTCCGCCCCATGGCTGACTAATTTTTTTTATTTATGCAGAGGCCGAGGCCGCCTCGGC
CTCTGAGCTATTCCAGAAGTAGTGAGGAGGCTTTTTTGGAGGCCTAGGCTTTTGCAAAAAGCTTTCTAGA
GGTACCACCGGAGCTTACCATGACCGAGTACAAGCCCACGGTGCGCCTCGCCACCCGCGACGACGTCCCC
AGGGCCGTACGCACCCTCGCCGCCGCGTTCGCCGACTACCCCGCCACGCGCCACACCGTCGATCCGGACC
GCCACATCGAGCGGGTCACCGAGCTGCAAGAACTCTTCCTCACGCGCGTCGGGCTCGACATCGGCAAGGT
GTGGGTCGCGGACGACGGCGCCGCCGTGGCGGTCTGGACCACGCCGGAGAGCGTCGAAGCGGGGGCGGTG
TTCGCCGAGATCGGCCCGCGCATGGCCGAGTTGAGCGGTTCCCGGCTGGCCGCGCAGCAACAGATGGAAG
GCCTCCTGGCGCCGCACCGGCCCAAGGAGCCCGCGTGGTTCCTGGCCACCGTCGGCGTCTCGCCCGACCA
CCAGGGCAAGGGTCTGGGCAGCGCCGTCGTGCTCCCCGGAGTGGAGGCGGCCGAGCGCGCCGGGGTGCCC
GCCTTCCTGGAGACCTCCGCGCCCCGCAACCTCCCCTTCTACGAGCGGCTCGGCTTCACCGTCACCGCCG
ACGTCGAGGTGCCCGAAGGACCGCGCACCTGGTGCATGACCCGCAAGCCCGGTGCCAGTTAACGAATTCT
AGATCTTGAGACAAATGGCAGTATTCATCCACAATTTTAAAAGAAAAGGGGGGATTGGGGGGTACAGTGC
AGGGGAAAGAATAGTAGACATAATAGCAACAGACATACAAACTAAAGAATTACAAAAACAAATTACAAAA
ATTCAAAATTTTCGGGTTTATTACAGGGACAGCAGAGATCCACTTTGGCGCCGGCTCGAGGCCTGCAGGT
GCAAAGATGGATAAAGTTTTAAACAGAGAGGAATCTTTGCAGCTAATGGACCTTCTAGGTCTTGAAAGGA
GTGGGAATT
Features (pLannotate 1.2.2; 31 found; start..end, strand, type, name):
      1..1179    +  promoter       EF-1α promoter: strong constitutive promoter for human elongation factor EF-1α
   1196..2491    +  CDS            IKZF1 (fragment): IKZF1_HUMAN - Also known as IK1, IKAROS, LYF1, ZNFN1A1. Experimental evidence at protein level: Swiss-Prot protein existence level 1. Transcription regulator of hematopoietic cell differentiation (PubMed:17934067). Binds gamma-satellite DNA (PubMed:17135265, PubMed:19141594). Plays a role in the development of lymphocytes, B- and T-cells. Binds and activates the enhancer (delta-A element) of the CD3-delta gene. Repressor of the TDT (fikzfterminal deoxynucleotidyltransferase) gene during thymocyte differentiation. Regulates transcription through association with both HDAC-dependent and HDAC-ind
   2507..2560    +  promoter       U6 promoter (fragment): RNA polymerase III promoter for human U6 snRNA
   2602..3190    +  misc_feature   WPRE: woodchuck hepatitis virus posttranscriptional regulatory element
   3241..3260    +  misc_feature   cPPT/CTS (fragment): central polypurine tract and central termination sequence of HIV-1
   3262..3495    +  LTR            3' LTR (ΔU3): self-inactivating 3' long terminal repeat (LTR) from HIV-1
   3573..3694    +  polyA_signal   SV40 poly(A) signal: SV40 polyadenylation signal
   3734..3869    +  rep_origin     SV40 ori: SV40 origin of replication
   3890..3908    -  promoter       T7 promoter: promoter for bacteriophage T7 RNA polymerase
   3916..4071    +  CDS            lacZα (fragment): LacZα fragment of β-galactosidase; lacZ fragment
   4076..4504    +  rep_origin     f1 ori (sequence partly withheld): f1 bacteriophage origin of replication; arrow indicates direction of (+) strand synthesis
   4557..4661    +  promoter       AmpR promoter: bla
   4662..5522    +  CDS            AmpR: β-lactamase; bla; confers resistance to ampicillin, carbenicillin, and related antibiotics
   5693..6281    +  rep_origin     ori: high-copy-number ColE1/pMB1/pBR322/pUC origin of replication
   6464..6556    +  CDS            lacI (fragment): lac repressor; lacI; The lac repressor binds to the lac operator to inhibit transcription in E. coli. This inhibition can be relieved by adding lactose or isopropyl-β-D-thiogalactopyranoside (IPTG).
   6569..6590    +  protein_bind   CAP binding site: CAP binding activates transcription in the presence of cAMP. E. coli catabolite activator protein
   6605..6635    +  promoter       lac promoter: promoter for the E. coli lac operon
   6643..6659    +  protein_bind   lac operator: The lac repressor binds to the lac operator to inhibit transcription in E. coli. This inhibition can be relieved by adding lactose or isopropyl-β-D-thiogalactopyranoside (IPTG). lac repressor encoded by lacI
   6704..6722    +  promoter       T3 promoter: promoter for bacteriophage T3 RNA polymerase
   6750..6976    +  promoter       RSV promoter: Rous sarcoma virus enhancer/promoter
   6977..7157    +  LTR            5' LTR (truncated): truncated 5' long terminal repeat (LTR) from HIV-1
   7204..7329    +  misc_feature   HIV-1 Ψ: packaging signal of human immunodeficiency virus type 1
   7313..7676    +  CDS            HIV-1 gag (fragment): gag protein from human immunodeficiency virus 1; gag
   7822..8055    +  misc_feature   RRE: The Rev response element (RRE) of HIV-1 allows for Rev-dependent mRNA export from the nucleus to the cytoplasm.
   8432..8458    +  CDS            Rev (fragment): human immunodeficiency virus 1 (HIV-1) Rev protein; rev; enhances nuclear export of unspliced and incompletely spliced viral mRNAs
   8465..8488    +  promoter       SV40 promoter (fragment): SV40 early promoter
   8489..8560    +  promoter       SV40 promoter (fragment): SV40 enhancer and early promoter
   8584..8719    +  rep_origin     SV40 ori: SV40 origin of replication
   8765..9361    +  CDS            PuroR (fragment): puromycin N-acetyltransferase; pac from Streptomyces; confers resistance to puromycin
   9410..9527    +  misc_feature   cPPT/CTS: central polypurine tract and central termination sequence of HIV-1
   9592..9658    +  CDS            small t antigen (fragment): SV40 (simian virus 40) small t antigen
