[The description below was written by a language model from this plasmid's Addgene catalogue record and pLannotate feature annotations shown in this document.]
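Description:
TFORF2827 is a third-generation-style, self-inactivating lentiviral expression plasmid built on the pLX_TRC317 backbone, carrying an open reading frame for human IKZF1 (IKAROS), a zinc-finger transcription regulator of hematopoietic and lymphocyte development. It belongs to a barcoded transcription factor ORF collection: each member carries a unique 24-bp barcode so that the overexpressed factor can be identified by sequencing in pooled screens. The barcode is not annotated in the feature table. The depositor ties the insert to a specific IKZF1 transcript isoform and notes that the ORF was made by gene synthesis.

In the 9,664-nt sequenced record, the EF-1α promoter sits directly upstream of the IKZF1 coding sequence and provides strong constitutive expression in mammalian cells. A WPRE follows to enhance transcript stability and expression, and a short U6 promoter fragment lies between the ORF and the WPRE. A separate cassette, with SV40 early promoter/origin sequences driving puromycin N-acetyltransferase, allows selection of transduced cells. The viral frame consists of an RSV promoter fused to a truncated HIV-1 5' LTR, the Ψ packaging signal with a partial gag sequence, the RRE for Rev-dependent export, a cPPT/CTS, and a ΔU3 3' LTR that inactivates LTR promoter activity after integration. Packaging functions must therefore be supplied in trans. An SV40 poly(A) signal lies downstream of the 3' LTR.

In bacteria, the plasmid replicates from a high-copy ColE1/pUC-type origin and is selected through ampicillin resistance. An f1 origin and remnant lac, T7 and T3 elements are also present. The depositor warns that the plasmid can recombine during propagation, as is common for LTR-containing vectors.
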