Addgene plasmid #143632: TFORF2827
Purpose: Lentiviral vector for overexpressing transcription factor ORFs with unique 24-bp barcodes. Barcodes facilitate identification of transcription factors in pooled screens.
Depositing lab: Feng Zhang. Depositing organization: Broad Institute. Publication: A transcription factor atlas of directed differentiation. Joung J, Ma S, Tay T, Geiger-Schuller KR, Kirchgatterer PC, Verdine VK, Guo B, Arias-Garcia MA, Allen WE, Singh A, Kuksenko O, Abudayyeh OO, Gootenberg JS, Fu Z, Macrae RK, Buenrostro JD, Regev A, Zhang F. Cell. 2023 Jan 5;186(1):209-229.e26. doi: 10.1016/j.cell.2022.11.026. PubMed 36608654.
Backbone
  Vector backbone: pLX_TRC317
  Backbone manufacturer: Broad Institute Genetic Perturbation Platform
  Backbone size w/o insert (bp): 8264
  Vector type: Mammalian Expression, Lentiviral
  Selectable markers: Puromycin
Growth in bacteria
  Bacterial resistance: Ampicillin, 100 μg/mL
  Growth temperature: 37°C
  Growth strain: NEB Stable
  Copy number: High Copy
Gene/Insert
  Gene/Insert name: IKZF1
  Species: H. sapiens (human)
  Insert size (bp): 1400
  Entrez Gene: IKZF1 (a.k.a. CVID13, Hs.54452, IK1, IKAROS, LYF1, LyF-1, PPP1R92, PRO0758, ZNFN1A1)
  Promoter: EF1a
  Cloning method: Unknown
  Sequencing primers: 5′ GGGTGGAGACTGAAGTTAGGCCAG; 3′ CACATAGCGTAAAAGGAGCAACATAG
Terms and licenses: Academic/Nonprofit Terms; Industry Terms: Not Available to Industry
Depositor comments: NM_001220768,ENST00000357364 . The transcription factor ORF portion of this plasmid was synthesized by Genewiz. Please test multiple small colonies in case of plasmid recombination. To make this collection available in a timely manner, a portion of this collection was not fully sequenced by Addgene. If an Addgene verified full plasmid sequence is not available, please contact us prior to placing an order to request the full sequence.
How to cite: TFORF2827 was a gift from Feng Zhang (Addgene plasmid # 143632 ; http://n2t.net/addgene:143632 ; RRID:Addgene_143632)
