>Addgene plasmid #143632 | TFORF2827 | depositor partial sequence | sequence record 283026 | Insert
ACCGCCACCATGGATGCTGATGAGGGTCAAGACATGTCCCAAGTTTCAGGGAAGGAAAGCCCCCCTGTAA
GCGATACTCCAGATGAGGGCGATGAGCCCATGCCGATCCCCGAGGACCTCTCCACCACCTCGGGAGGACA
GCAAAGCTCCAAGAGTGACAGAGTCGTGGCCAGTAATGTTAAAGTAGAGACTCAGAGTGATGAAGAGAAT
GGGCGTGCCTGTGAAATGAATGGGGAAGAATGTGCGGAGGATTTACGAATGCTTGATGCCTCGGGAGAGA
AAATGAATGGCTCCCACAGGGACCAAGGCAGCTCGGCTTTGTCGGGAGTTGGAGGCATTCGACTTCCTAA
CGGAAAACTAAAGTGTGATATCTGTGGGATCATTTGCATCGGGCCCAATGTGCTCATGGTTCACAAAAGA
AGCCACACTGGAGAACGGCCCTTCCAGTGCAATCAGTGCGGGGCCTCATTCACCCAGAAGGGCAACCTGC
TCCGGCACATCAAGCTGCATTCCGGGGAGAAGCCCTTCAAATGCCACCTCTGCAACTACGCCTGCCGCCG
GAGGGACGCCCTCACTGGCCACCTGAGGACGCACTCCGGGGACAAGGGCCTGTCCGACACGCCCTACGAC
AGCAGCGCCAGCTACGAGAAGGAGAACGAAATGATGAAGTCCCACGTGATGGACCAAGCCATCAACAACG
CCATCAACTACCTGGGGGCCGAGTCCCTGCGCCCGCTGGTGCAGACGCCCCCGGGCGGTTCCGAGGTGGT
CCCGGTCATCAGCCCGATGTACCAGCTGCACAAGCCGCTCGCGGAGGGCACCCCGCGCTCCAACCACTCG
GCCCAGGACAGCGCCGTGGAGAACCTGCTGCTGCTCTCCAAGGCCAAGTTGGTGCCCTCGGAGCGCGAGG
CGTCCCCGAGCAACAGCTGCCAAGACTCCACGGACACCGAGAGCAACAACGAGGAGCAGCGCAGCGGTCT
CATCTACCTGACCAACCACATCGCCCCGCACGCGCGCAACGGGCTGTCGCTCAAGGAGGAGCACCGCGCC
TACGACCTGCTGCGCGCCGCCTCCGAGAACTCGCAGGACGCGCTCCGCGTGGTCAGCACCAGCGGGGAGC
AGATGAAGGTGTACAAGTGCGAACACTGCCGGGTGCTCTTCCTGGATCACGTCATGTACACCATCCACAT
GGGCTGCCACGGCTTCCGTGATCCTTTTGAGTGCAACATGTGCGGCTACCACAGCCAGGACCGGTACGAG
TTCTCGTCGCACATAACGCGAGGGGAGCACCGCTTCCACATGAGCTAGTAATGAACTAGTCCGTAACTTG
AAAGTATTTCGATTTCTTGGCTTTATATATCTTGTGGAAAGGACGATAAAGAACTGTTAAGCCTCGCGAC
