>Addgene plasmid #143632 | TFORF2827 | depositor partial sequence | sequence record 283027 | Barcode
TAAAGAACTGTTAAGCCTCGCGAC
